Addgene plasmid #35356: pBbB6c-GFP
Depositing lab: Jay Keasling. Depositing organization: University of California, Berkeley. Publication: BglBrick vectors and datasheets: A synthetic biology platform for gene expression. Lee TS, Krupa RA, Zhang F, Hajimorad M, Holtz WJ, Prasad N, Lee SK, Keasling JD. J Biol Eng. 2011 Sep 20;5:12. 10.1186/1754-1611-5-12 PubMed 21933410.
Backbone
  Vector backbone: pBb
  Backbone size w/o insert (bp): 3971
  Vector type: Bacterial Expression, Synthetic Biology
Growth in bacteria
  Bacterial resistance: Chloramphenicol, 25 μg/mL
  Growth temperature: 37°C
  Growth strain: DH5alpha
  Copy number: Low Copy
Gene/Insert
  Gene/Insert name: GFP (alt name: JBEI Part ID: JPUB_000122)
  Species: Synthetic
  Insert size (bp): 717
  Promoter: LlacO-1
  Cloning method: Restriction Enzyme
  Sequencing primers: 5′ GFP-R; 3′ GFP-F
Terms and licenses: Academic/Nonprofit Terms; Industry Terms: Not Available to Industry
Depositor comments: JBEI Part ID: JPUB_000122; Origin: BBR1
How to cite: pBbB6c-GFP was a gift from Jay Keasling (Addgene plasmid # 35356 ; http://n2t.net/addgene:35356 ; RRID:Addgene_35356)
