[The description below was written by a language model from this plasmid's Addgene catalogue record and pLannotate feature annotations shown in this document.]
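Description:
pBbB6c-GFP is a bacterial expression plasmid from the BglBrick (pBb) synthetic biology vector series, a modular platform in which replication origin, promoter system and resistance marker are combined in standardised form. In this member the origin is BBR1: the feature table shows the pBBR1 oriV together with its required pBBR1 Rep protein gene, a broad-host-range replicon originally from Bordetella bronchiseptica. The record lists the plasmid as low copy. Selection is by chloramphenicol, provided by the cat (chloramphenicol acetyltransferase) gene under its own promoter and followed by a lambda t0 terminator. The full sequence is 4,688 nt, consistent with the stated 3,971 bp backbone plus a 717 bp insert.

The payload is a GFP coding sequence, an Aequorea victoria-derived variant by annotation, driven by the LlacO-1 promoter. This appears in the annotation as two lac operator sites adjacent to a fragment matched to the related lambda PL-based PLtetO-1 promoter, which fits a hybrid PL promoter carrying lac operators rather than tet operators. A lacI gene with its own promoter lies upstream in the opposite orientation. It supplies lac repressor from the plasmid, so transcription is held off until relieved by IPTG or lactose. Downstream of GFP, the rrnB T1 and T7Te terminators insulate the expression unit from the rest of the vector. A CAP binding site and a short tetracycline-resistance gene fragment are also annotated and appear to be non-functional remnants of construction.

The construct serves as a GFP reporter version of this backbone, suited to characterising inducible expression from this origin/promoter/marker combination. It can also act as a starting vector in which GFP is replaced by a gene of interest through restriction-based cloning.
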