Features (pLannotate 1.2.2; 15 found; start..end, strand, type, name):
     15..36      -  protein_bind   CAP binding site: CAP binding activates transcription in the presence of cAMP. E. coli catabolite activator protein
     49..1131    -  CDS            lacI: lac repressor; lacI; The lac repressor binds to the lac operator to inhibit transcription in E. coli. This inhibition can be relieved by adding lactose or isopropyl-β-D-thiogalactopyranoside (IPTG).
   1132..1209    -  promoter       lacI promoter: lacI
   1217..1496    -  CDS            TcR (fragment): tetracycline efflux protein; tet; confers resistance to tetracycline
   1502..1518    +  protein_bind   lac operator: The lac repressor binds to the lac operator to inhibit transcription in E. coli. This inhibition can be relieved by adding lactose or isopropyl-β-D-thiogalactopyranoside (IPTG). lac repressor encoded by lacI
   1525..1541    +  protein_bind   lac operator: The lac repressor binds to the lac operator to inhibit transcription in E. coli. This inhibition can be relieved by adding lactose or isopropyl-β-D-thiogalactopyranoside (IPTG). lac repressor encoded by lacI
   1541..1573    +  promoter       PLtetO-1 promoter (fragment): modified phage lambda PL promoter with tet operator sites (Lutz and Bujard, 1997)
   1609..2322    +  CDS            &alpha;GFP: &alpha;GFP is a basic (constitutively fluorescent) long stokes shift fluorescent protein published in 1996, derived from Aequorea victoria.
   2358..2429    +  terminator     rrnB T1 terminator: transcription terminator T1 from the E. coli rrnB gene
   2445..2472    +  terminator     T7Te terminator: phage T7 early transcription terminator
   2539..3201    -  CDS            pBBR1 Rep: replication protein for the broad-host-range plasmid pBBR1 from Bordetella bronchiseptica
   3202..3775    -  rep_origin     pBBR1 oriV (fragment): replication origin of the broad-host-range plasmid pBBR1 from Bordetella bronchiseptica; requires the pBBR1 Rep protein for replication
   3788..3882    -  terminator     lambda t0 terminator: transcription terminator from phage lambda
   3906..4562    -  CDS            cat: CAT_ECOLX - Experimental evidence at protein level: Swiss-Prot protein existence level 1. This enzyme is an effector of chloramphenicol resistance in bacteria. From Escherichia coli. This protein is used as a marker in many commonly used cloning vectors, such as pACYC184.
   4563..4665    -  promoter       cat promoter: promoter of the E. coli cat gene encoding chloramphenicol acetyltransferase
>Addgene plasmid #35356 | pBbB6c-GFP | depositor full sequence | sequence record 43023 | pBbB6c-GFP sequence 4688 bps
GACGTCGGTGCCTAATGAGTGAGCTAACTTACATTAATTGCGTTGCGCTCACTGCCCGCTTTCCAGTCGG
GAAACCTGTCGTGCCAGCTGCATTAATGAATCGGCCAACGCGCGGGGAGAGGCGGTTTGCGTATTGGGCG
CCAGGGTGGTTTTTCTTTTCACCAGTGAGACGGGCAACAGCTGATTGCCCTTCACCGCCTGGCCCTGAGA
GAGTTGCAGCAAGCGGTCCACGCTGGTTTGCCCCAGCAGGCGAAAATCCTGTTTGATGGTGGTTAACGGC
GGGATATAACATGAGCTGTCTTCGGTATCGTCGTATCCCACTACCGAGATGTCCGCACCAACGCGCAGCC
CGGACTCGGTAATGGCGCGCATTGCGCCCAGCGCCATCTGATCGTTGGCAACCAGCATCGCAGTGGGAAC
GATGCCCTCATTCAGCATTTGCATGGTTTGTTGAAAACCGGACATGGCACTCCAGTCGCCTTCCCGTTCC
GCTATCGGCTGAATTTGATTGCGAGTGAGATATTTATGCCAGCCAGCCAGACGCAGACGCGCCGAGACAG
AACTTAATGGGCCCGCTAACAGCGCGATTTGCTGGTGACCCAATGCGACCAGATGCTCCACGCCCAGTCG
CGTACCGTCTTCATGGGAGAAAATAATACTGTTGATGGGTGTCTGGTCAGAGACATCAAGAAATAACGCC
GGAACATTAGTGCAGGCAGCTTCCACAGCAATGGCATCCTGGTCATCCAGCGGATAGTTAATGATCAGCC
CACTGACGCGTTGCGCGAGAAGATTGTGCACCGCCGCTTTACAGGCTTCGACGCCGCTTCGTTCTACCAT
CGACACCACCACGCTGGCACCCAGTTGATCGGCGCGAGATTTAATCGCCGCGACAATTTGCGACGGCGCG
TGCAGGGCCAGACTGGAGGTGGCAACGCCAATCAGCAACGACTGTTTGCCCGCCAGTTGTTGTGCCACGC
GGTTGGGAATGTAATTCAGCTCCGCCATCGCCGCTTCCACTTTTTCCCGCGTTTTCGCAGAAACGTGGCT
GGCCTGGTTCACCACGCGGGAAACGGTCTGATAAGAGACACCGGCATACTCTGCGACATCGTATAACGTT
ACTGGTTTCACATTCACCACCCTGAATTGACTCTCTTCCGGGCGCTATCATGCCATACCGCGAAAGGTTT
TGCGCCATTCGATGGTGTCCGGGATCTCGACGCTCTCCCTTATGCGACTCCTGCATTAGGAAGCAGCCCA
GTAGTAGGTTGAGGCCGTTGAGCACCGCCGCCGCAAGGAATGGTGCATGCAAGGAGATGGCGCCCAACAG
TCCCCCGGCCACGGGGCCTGCCACCATACCCACGCCGAAACAAGCGCTCATGAGCCCGAAGTGGCGAGCC
CGATCTTCCCCATCGGTGATGTCGGCGATATAGGCGCCAGCAACCGCACCTGTGGCGCCGGTGATGCCGG
CCACGATGCGTCCGGCGTAGAGGATCGAGAATTGTGAGCGGATAACAATTGACATTGTGAGCGGATAACA
AGATACTGAGCACATCAGCAGGACGCACTGACCGAATTCAAAAGATCTTTTAAGAAGGAGATATACATAT
GAGTAAAGGAGAAGAACTTTTCACTGGAGTTGTCCCAATTCTTGTTGAATTAGATGGTGATGTTAATGGG
CACAAATTTTCTGTCAGTGGAGAGGGTGAAGGTGATGCAACATACGGAAAACTTACCCTTAAATTTATTT
GCACTACTGGAAAACTACCTGTTCCGTGGCCAACACTTGTCACTACTTTCTCTTATGGTGTTCAATGCTT
TTCCCGTTATCCGGATCACATGAAACGGCATGACTTTTTCAAGAGTGCCATGCCCGAAGGTTATGTACAG
GAACGCACTATATCTTTCAAAGATGACGGGAACTACAAGACGCGTGCTGAAGTCAAGTTTGAAGGTGATA
CCCTTGTTAATCGTATCGAGTTAAAAGGTATTGATTTTAAAGAAGATGGAAACATTCTCGGACACAAACT
GGAGTACAACTATAACTCACACAATGTATACATCACGGCAGACAAACAAAAGAATGGAATCAAAGCTAAC
TTCAAAATTCGCCACAACATTGAAGATGGCTCCGTTCAACTAGCAGACCATTATCAACAAAATACTCCAA
TTGGCGATGGCCCTGTCCTTTTACCAGACAACCATTACCTGTCCACACAATCTGCCCTTTCGAAAGATCC
CAACGAAAAGCGTGACCACATGGTCCTTCTTGAGTTTGTAACTGCTGCTGGGATTACACATGGCATGGAT
GAGCTCTACAAATAAGGATCCAAACTCGAGTAAGGATCTCCAGGCATCAAATAAAACGAAAGGCTCAGTC
GAAAGACTGGGCCTTTCGTTTTATCTGTTGTTTGTCGGTGAACGCTCTCTACTAGAGTCACACTGGCTCA
CCTTCGGGTGGGCCTTTCTGCGTTTATACCTAGGCTACAGCCGATAGTCTGGAACAGCGCACTTACGGGT
TGCTGCGCAACCCAAGTGCTACCGGCGCGGCAGCGTGACCCGTGTCGGCGGCTCCAACGGCTCGCCATCG
TCCAGAAAACACGGCTCATCGGGCATCGGCAGGCGCTGCTGCCCGCGCCGTTCCCATTCCTCCGTTTCGG
TCAAGGCTGGCAGGTCTGGTTCCATGCCCGGAATGCCGGGCTGGCTGGGCGGCTCCTCGCCGGGGCCGGT
CGGTAGTTGCTGCTCGCCCGGATACAGGGTCGGGATGCGGCGCAGGTCGCCATGCCCCAACAGCGATTCG
TCCTGGTCGTCGTGATCAACCACCACGGCGGCACTGAACACCGACAGGCGCAACTGGTCGCGGGGCTGGC
CCCACGCCACGCGGTCATTGACCACGTAGGCCAACACGGTGCCGGGGCCGTTGAGCTTCACGACGGAGAT
CCAGCGCTCGGCCACCAAGTCCTTGACTGCGTATTGGACCGTCCGCAAAGAACGTCCGATGAGCTTGGAA
AGTGTCTTCTGGCTGACCACCACGGCGTTCTGGTGGCCCATCTGCGCCACGAGGTGATGCAGCAGCATTG
CCGCCGTGGGTTTCCTCGCAATAAGCCCGGCCCACGCCTCATGCGCTTTGCGTTCCGTTTGCACCCAGTG
ACCGGGCTTGTTCTTGGCTTGAATGCCGATTTCTCTGGACTGCGTGGCCATGCTTATCTCCATGCGGTAG
GGGTGCCGCACGGTTGCGGCACCATGCGCAATCAGCTGCAACTTTTCGGCAGCGCGACAACAATTATGCG
TTGCGTAAAAGTGGCAGTCAATTACAGATTTTCTTTAACCTACGCAATGAGCTATTGCGGGGGGTGCCGC
AATGAGCTGTTGCGTACCCCCCTTTTTTAAGTTGTTGATTTTTAAGTCTTTCGCATTTCGCCCTATATCT
AGTTCTTTGGTGCCCAAAGAAGGGCACCCCTGCGGGGTTCCCCCACGCCTTCGGCGCGGCTCCCCCTCCG
GCAAAAAGTGGCCCCTCCGGGGCTTGTTGATCGACTGCGCGGCCTTCGGCCTTGCCCAAGGTGGCGCTGC
CCCCTTGGAACCCCCGCACTCGCCGCCGTGAGGCTCGGGGGGCAGGCGGGCGGGCTTCGCCCTTCGACTG
CCCCCACTCGCATAGGCTTGGGTCGTTCCAGGCGCGTCAAGGCCAAGCCGCTGCGCGGTCGCTGCGCGAG
CCTTGACCCGCCTTCCACTTGGTGTCCAACCGGCAAGCGAAGCGCGCAGGCCGCAGGCCGGAGGCACTAG
TGCTTGGATTCTCACCAATAAAAAACGCCCGGCGGCAACCGAGCGTTCTGAACAAATCCAGATGGAGTTC
TGAGGTCATTACTGGATCTATCAACAGGAGTCCAAGCGAGCTCGATATCAAATTACGCCCCGCCCTGCCA
CTCATCGCAGTACTGTTGTAATTCATTAAGCATTCTGCCGACATGGAAGCCATCACAAACGGCATGATGA
ACCTGAATCGCCAGCGGCATCAGCACCTTGTCGCCTTGCGTATAATATTTGCCCATGGTGAAAACGGGGG
CGAAGAAGTTGTCCATATTGGCCACGTTTAAATCAAAACTGGTGAAACTCACCCAGGGATTGGCTGAGAC
GAAAAACATATTCTCAATAAACCCTTTAGGGAAATAGGCCAGGTTTTCACCGTAACACGCCACATCTTGC
GAATATATGTGTAGAAACTGCCGGAAATCGTCGTGGTATTCACTCCAGAGCGATGAAAACGTTTCAGTTT
GCTCATGGAAAACGGTGTAACAAGGGTGAACACTATCCCATATCACCAGCTCACCGTCTTTCATTGCCAT
ACGAAATTCCGGATGAGCATTCATCAGGCGGGCAAGAATGTGAATAAAGGCCGGATAAAACTTGTGCTTA
TTTTTCTTTACGGTCTTTAAAAAGGCCGTAATATCCAGCTGAACGGTCTGGTTATAGGTACATTGAGCAA
CTGACTGAAATGCCTCAAAATGTTCTTTACGATGCCATTGGGATATATCAACGGTGGTATATCCAGTGAT
TTTTTTCTCCATTTTAGCTTCCTTAGCTCCTGAAAATCTCGATAACTCAAAAAATACGCCCGGTAGTGAT
CTTATTTCATTATGGTGAAAGTTGGAACCTCTTACGTGCCGATCAACGTCTCATTTTCGCCAGATATC
