>Addgene plasmid #35356 | pBbB6c-GFP | addgene partial sequence | sequence record 43713 | GFP-F 5'-GGTCCTTCTTGAGTTTGTAAC-3'
CTCTACAAATAAGGATCCAAACTCGAGTAAGGATCTCCAGGCATCAAATAAAACGAAAGGCTCAGTCGAA
AGACTGGGCCTTTCGTTTTATCTGTTGTTTGTCGGTGAACGCTCTCTACTAGAGTCACACTGGCTCACCT
TCGGGTGGGCCTTTCTGCGTTTATACCTAGGCTACAGCCGATAGTCTGGAACAGCGCACTTACGGGTTGC
TGCGCAACCCAAGTGCTACCGGCGCGGCAGCGTGACCCGTGTCGGCGGCTCCAACGGCTCGCCATCGTCC
AGAAAACACGGCTCATCGGGCATCGGCAGGCGCTGCTGCCCGCGCCGTTCCCATTCCTCCGTTTCGGTCA
AGGCTGGCAGGTCTGGTTCCATGCCCGGAATGCCGGGCTGGCTGGGCGGCTCCTCGCCGGGGCCGGTCGG
TAGTTGCTGCTCGCCCGGATACAGGGTCGGGATGCGGCGCAGGTCGCCATGCCCCAACAGCGATTCGTCC
TGGTCGTCGTGATCAACCACCACGGCGGCACTGAACACCGACAGGCGCAACTGGTCGCGGGGCTGGCCCC
ACGCCACGCGGTCATTGACCACGTAGGCCAACACGGTGCCGGGGCCGTTGAGCTTCACGACGGAGATCCA
GCGCTCGGCCACCAAGTCCTTGACTGCGTATTGGACCGTCCGCAAAGAACGTCCGATGAGCTTGGAAAGT
GTCTTCTGGCTGACCACCACGGCGTTCTGGTGGCCCATCTGCGCCACGAGGTGATGCAGCAGCATTGCCG
CCGTGGGTTTCCTCGCAATAAGCCCGGCCCACGCCTCATGCGCTTTGCGTTCCTT
