>Addgene plasmid #35356 | pBbB6c-GFP | addgene partial sequence | sequence record 43714 | GFP-R 5'-CCATCTAATTCAACAAGAATTGGGACAAC-3'
GTATATCTCCTTCTTAAAAGATCTTTTGAATTCGGTCAGTGCGTCCTGCTGATGTGCTCAGTATCTTGTT
ATCCGCTCACAATGTCAATTGTTATCCGCTCACAATTCTCGATCCTCTACGCCGGACGCATCGTGGCCGG
CATCACCGGCGCCACAGGTGCGGTTGCTGGCGCCTATATCGCCGACATCACCGATGGGGAAGATCGGGCT
CGCCACTTCGGGCTCATGAGCGCTTGTTTCGGCGTGGGTATGGTGGCAGGCCCCGTGGCCGGGGGACTGT
TGGGCGCCATCTCCTTGCATGCACCATTCCTTGCGGCGGCGGTGCTCAACGGCCTCAACCTACTACTGGG
CTGCTTCCTAATGCAGGAGTCGCATAAGGGAGAGCGTCGAGATCCCGGACACCATCGAATGGCGCAAAAC
CTTTCGCGGTATGGCATGATAGCGCCCGGAAGAGAGTCAATTCAGGGTGGTGAATGTGAAACCAGTAACG
TTATACGATGTCGCAGAGTATGCCGGTGTCTCTTATCAGACCGTTTCCCGCGTGGTGAACCAGGCCAGCC
ACGTTTCTGCGAAAACGCGGGAAAAAGTGGAAGCGGCGATGGCGGANCTGAATTACATTCCCAACCGCGT
GGCACAACAACTGGCGGGCAAACAGTCGTTGCTGATTGGCGTTGCCACCTCCAGTCTGGCCCTGCACGCG
CCGTCGCAAATTGTCGCGGCGATTAAATCTCGCGCCGATCAACTGGGTGCCAGCGTGGTGGTGTCGATGG
TAGAACGAAGCGGCGTCNAAGCCTGTAAAGCGGCGGTGCACAATCTTCTCGCGCAACGCGTCAGTGGGCT
GATCATTA
